Addgene plasmid #193575: CLC-EGFP206(7)
Purpose: Expresses human Clathrin Light Chain B tagged with mEGFP at amino acid position 206 with a rigid alpha helix of 7 amino acids in mammalian cells.
Depositing lab: Justin Taraska. Depositing organization: National Heart, Lung, and Blood Institute (NHLBI). Publication: A conformational switch in clathrin light chain regulates lattice structure and endocytosis at the plasma membrane of mammalian cells. Obashi K, Sochacki KA, Strub MP, Taraska JW. Nat Commun. 2023 Feb 9;14(1):732. doi: 10.1038/s41467-023-36304-7. PubMed 36759616.
Backbone
  Vector backbone: pEGFP-N1
  Backbone manufacturer: Clontech
  Total vector size (bp): 5357
  Vector type: Mammalian Expression
Growth in bacteria
  Bacterial resistance: Kanamycin, 50 μg/mL
  Growth temperature: 37°C
  Growth strain: DH5alpha
  Copy number: Unknown
Gene/Insert
  Gene/Insert name: Clathrin light chain B
  Species: H. sapiens (human)
  Insert size (bp): 618
  Mutation: Deleted amino acids 207-211
  GenBank ID: NM_001834.5
  Entrez Gene: CLTB (a.k.a. LCB)
  Promoter: CMV
  Tag / fusion protein: mEGFP (C terminal on backbone)
  Cloning method: Gibson Cloning
  Sequencing primers: 5′ CMV-F; 3′ SV40pArev
Resource information
  A portion of this plasmid was derived from a plasmid made by: Addgene #79997
Terms and licenses: Academic/Nonprofit Terms; Industry Terms: Not Available to Industry
Depositor comments: Please visit https://doi.org/10.1101/2022.03.21.485138 for bioRxiv preprint.
How to cite: CLC-EGFP206(7) was a gift from Justin Taraska (Addgene plasmid # 193575 ; http://n2t.net/addgene:193575 ; RRID:Addgene_193575)
