[The description below was written by a language model from this plasmid's Addgene catalogue record and pLannotate feature annotations shown in this document.]
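Description:
CLC-EGFP206(7) is a 5,357 bp mammalian expression plasmid built by Gibson cloning in the Clontech pEGFP-N1 backbone. It expresses human clathrin light chain B (CLTB) fused to monomeric EGFP. In bacteria it replicates from a high-copy ColE1/pUC-type origin and is selected with kanamycin. The resistance gene is the Tn5 NeoR/KanR aminoglycoside phosphotransferase, which sits downstream of tandem bacterial (bla) and SV40 early promoters and ends in an HSV TK polyadenylation signal. The same cassette can therefore give G418 resistance in mammalian cells. An f1 origin is also present. The short hits annotated as ble, bGH poly(A) and SV40 large T antigen are fragments and are most likely backbone remnants rather than functional elements.

The expression unit consists of the CMV immediate-early enhancer and promoter, a 618 bp CLTB coding fragment, the mEGFP coding sequence and the SV40 poly(A) signal. The light chain is truncated, with residues 207–211 deleted, so the fluorescent protein is attached at amino acid position 206. According to the record, the junction is a rigid seven-residue alpha helix. This fits the small gap between the two coding features in the annotation, although the linker is not annotated as a feature of its own. A rigid rather than flexible linker would place the fluorophore at a defined location relative to the light chain. The associated study examined conformational changes in clathrin light chain and how they affect lattice structure and endocytosis at the plasma membrane. The record also notes that part of the plasmid was derived from an earlier deposited construct.
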