Features (pLannotate 1.2.2; 15 found; start..end, strand, type, name):
     76..379     +  enhancer       CMV enhancer: human cytomegalovirus immediate early enhancer
    380..583     +  promoter       CMV promoter: human cytomegalovirus (CMV) immediate early promoter
    606..686     +  misc_feature   MCS: multiple cloning site
    694..1311    +  CDS            CLTB (fragment): CLCB_HUMAN - Experimental evidence at protein level: Swiss-Prot protein existence level 1. Clathrin is the major protein of the polyhedral coat of coated pits and vesicles. From Homo sapiens (Human).
   1324..2034    +  CDS            mEGFP: mEGFP is a basic (constitutively fluorescent) green fluorescent protein published in 2002, derived from Aequorea victoria. It has moderate acid sensitivity.
   2054..2137    +  CDS            large T antigen (fragment): large T antigen from SV40 (simian virus 40)
   2160..2281    +  polyA_signal   SV40 poly(A) signal: SV40 polyadenylation signal
   2315..2743    -  rep_origin     f1 ori (sequence partly withheld): f1 bacteriophage origin of replication; arrow indicates direction of (+) strand synthesis
   2770..2874    +  promoter       AmpR promoter: bla
   2876..3233    +  promoter       SV40 promoter: SV40 enhancer and early promoter
   3268..4062    +  CDS            NeoR/KanR: aminoglycoside phosphotransferase from Tn5; aph(3')-II (or nptII); confers resistance to neomycin, kanamycin, and G418 (Geneticin®)
   4083..4235    +  CDS            ble (fragment): BLE_KLEPN - Experimental evidence at protein level: Swiss-Prot protein existence level 1. Binding protein with a strong affinity to the bleomycin family of antibiotics. Binds to CL990; an antimitotic-antibiotic compound. From Klebsiella pneumoniae.
   4294..4341    +  polyA_signal   HSV TK poly(A) signal: herpes simplex virus thymidine kinase polyadenylation signal (Cole and Stacy, 1985)
   4432..4448    -  polyA_signal   bGH poly(A) signal (fragment): bovine growth hormone polyadenylation signal
   4670..5258    +  rep_origin     ori: high-copy-number ColE1/pMB1/pBR322/pUC origin of replication
>Addgene plasmid #193575 | CLC-EGFP206(7) | addgene full sequence | sequence record 383667 | Addgene NGS Result
ATTACCGCCATGCATTAGTTATTAATAGTAATCAATTACGGGGTCATTAGTTCATAGCCCATATATGGAG
TTCCGCGTTACATAACTTACGGTAAATGGCCCGCCTGGCTGACCGCCCAACGACCCCCGCCCATTGACGT
CAATAATGACGTATGTTCCCATAGTAACGCCAATAGGGACTTTCCATTGACGTCAATGGGTGGAGTATTT
ACGGTAAACTGCCCACTTGGCAGTACATCAAGTGTATCATATGCCAAGTACGCCCCCTATTGACGTCAAT
GACGGTAAATGGCCCGCCTGGCATTATGCCCAGTACATGACCTTATGGGACTTTCCTACTTGGCAGTACA
TCTACGTATTAGTCATCGCTATTACCATGGTGATGCGGTTTTGGCAGTACATCAATGGGCGTGGATAGCG
GTTTGACTCACGGGGATTTCCAAGTCTCCACCCCATTGACGTCAATGGGAGTTTGTTTTGGCACCAAAAT
CAACGGGACTTTCCAAAATGTCGTAACAACTCCGCCCCATTGACGCAAATGGGCGGTAGGCGTGTACGGT
GGGAGGTCTATATAAGCAGAGCTGGTTTAGTGAACCGTCAGATCCGCTAGCGCTACCGGACTCAGATCTC
GAGCTCAAGCTTCGAATTCTGCAGTCGACGGTACCGCGGGCCCGGGATCCACCGGTCGCCACCATGGCTG
ATGACTTTGGCTTCTTCTCGTCGTCGGAGAGTGGTGCCCCGGAGGCGGCGGAGGAGGACCCGGCGGCCGC
CTTCCTGGCCCAGCAGGAGAGCGAGATTGCAGGCATAGAGAACGACGAGGGCTTCGGGGCACCTGCCGGC
AGCCATGCGGCCCCCGCACAGCCGGGCCCCACGAGTGGGGCTGGTTCTGAGGACATGGGGACCACAGTCA
ATGGAGATGTGTTTCAGGAGGCCAACGGTCCTGCTGATGGCTACGCAGCCATTGCCCAGGCTGACAGGCT
GACCCAGGAGCCTGAGAGCATCCGCAAGTGGCGAGAGGAGCAGAGGAAACGGCTGCAAGAGCTGGATGCT
GCATCTAAGGTCACGGAACAGGAATGGCGGGAGAAGGCCAAGAAGGACCTGGAGGAGTGGAACCAGCGCC
AGAGTGAACAAGTAGAGAAGAACAAGATCAACAACCGGGCATCCGAGGAGGCTTTCGTGAAGGAATCCAA
GGAGGAGACCCCAGGCACAGAGTGGGAGAAGGTGGCCCAGCTATGTGACTTCAACCCCAAGAGCAGCAAG
CAGTGCAAAGATGTGTCCCGCCTGCGCTCGGTGCTCATGTCCCTGAAGCAGGCAGAAGCTGCTGCAAAGG
AGGAGGAGCTGTTCACCGGGGTGGTGCCCATCCTGGTCGAGCTGGACGGCGACGTAAACGGCCACAAGTT
CAGCGTGTCCGGCGAGGGCGAGGGCGATGCCACCTACGGCAAGCTGACCCTGAAGTTCATCTGCACCACC
GGCAAGCTGCCCGTGCCCTGGCCCACCCTCGTGACCACCCTGACCTACGGCGTGCAGTGCTTCAGCCGCT
ACCCCGACCACATGAAGCAGCACGACTTCTTCAAGTCCGCCATGCCCGAAGGCTACGTCCAGGAGCGCAC
CATCTTCTTCAAGGACGACGGCAACTACAAGACCCGCGCCGAGGTGAAGTTCGAGGGCGACACCCTGGTG
AACCGCATCGAGCTGAAGGGCATCGACTTCAAGGAGGACGGCAACATCCTGGGGCACAAGCTGGAGTACA
ACTACAACAGCCACAACGTCTATATCATGGCCGACAAGCAGAAGAACGGCATCAAGGTGAACTTCAAGAT
CCGCCACAACATCGAGGACGGCAGCGTGCAGCTCGCCGACCACTACCAGCAGAACACCCCCATCGGCGAC
GGCCCCGTGCTGCTGCCCGACAACCACTACCTGAGCACCCAGTCCAAGCTGAGCAAAGACCCCAACGAGA
AGCGCGATCACATGGTCCTGCTGGAGTTCGTGACCGCCGCCGGGATCACTCTCGGCATGGACGAGCTGTA
CAAGTAAAGCGGCCGCGACTCTAGATCATAATCAGCCATACCACATTTGTAGAGGTTTTACTTGCTTTAA
AAAACCTCCCACACCTCCCCCTGAACCTGAAACATAAAATGAATGCAATTGTTGTTGTTAACTTGTTTAT
TGCAGCTTATAATGGTTACAAATAAAGCAATAGCATCACAAATTTCACAAATAAAGCATTTTTTTCACTG
CATTCTAGTTGTGGTTTGTCCAAACTCATCAATGTATCTTAAGGCGTAAATTGTAAGCGTTAATATTTTG
TTAAAATTCGCGTTAAATTTTTGTTAAATCAGCTCATTTTTTAACCAATAGGCCGAAATCGGCAAAATCC
CTTATAAATCAAAAGAATAGACCGAGATAGGGT
[37 nt withheld, positions 2414-2450]
AAAGAACGTGGACTCCAACGTCAAAGG
[49 nt withheld, positions 2478-2526]
T
[91 nt withheld, positions 2528-2618]
G
[124 nt withheld, positions 2620-2743]
CAGGTGGCACTTTTCGGGGAAATGTGCGCGGAACCCCTATTTGTTTATTTTTCTAAATACATTCAAATAT
GTATCCGCTCATGAGACAATAACCCTGATAAATGCTTCAATAATATTGAAAAAGGAAGAGTCCTGAGGCG
GAAAGAACCAGCTGTGGAATGTGTGTCAGTTAGGGTGTGGAAAGTCCCCAGGCTCCCCAGCAGGCAGAAG
TATGCAAAGCATGCATCTCAATTAGTCAGCAACCAGGTGTGGAAAGTCCCCAGGCTCCCCAGCAGGCAGA
AGTATGCAAAGCATGCATCTCAATTAGTCAGCAACCATAGTCCCGCCCCTAACTCCGCCCATCCCGCCCC
TAACTCCGCCCAGTTCCGCCCATTCTCCGCCCCATGGCTGACTAATTTTTTTTATTTATGCAGAGGCCGA
GGCCGCCTCGGCCTCTGAGCTATTCCAGAAGTAGTGAGGAGGCTTTTTTGGAGGCCTAGGCTTTTGCAAA
GATCGATCAAGAGACAGGATGAGGATCGTTTCGCATGATTGAACAAGATGGATTGCACGCAGGTTCTCCG
GCCGCTTGGGTGGAGAGGCTATTCGGCTATGACTGGGCACAACAGACAATCGGCTGCTCTGATGCCGCCG
TGTTCCGGCTGTCAGCGCAGGGGCGCCCGGTTCTTTTTGTCAAGACCGACCTGTCCGGTGCCCTGAATGA
ACTGCAAGACGAGGCAGCGCGGCTATCGTGGCTGGCCACGACGGGCGTTCCTTGCGCAGCTGTGCTCGAC
GTTGTCACTGAAGCGGGAAGGGACTGGCTGCTATTGGGCGAAGTGCCGGGGCAGGATCTCCTGTCATCTC
ACCTTGCTCCTGCCGAGAAAGTATCCATCATGGCTGATGCAATGCGGCGGCTGCATACGCTTGATCCGGC
TACCTGCCCATTCGACCACCAAGCGAAACATCGCATCGAGCGAGCACGTACTCGGATGGAAGCCGGTCTT
GTCGATCAGGATGATCTGGACGAAGAGCATCAGGGGCTCGCGCCAGCCGAACTGTTCGCCAGGCTCAAGG
CGAGCATGCCCGACGGCGAGGATCTCGTCGTGACCCATGGCGATGCCTGCTTGCCGAATATCATGGTGGA
AAATGGCCGCTTTTCTGGATTCATCGACTGTGGCCGGCTGGGTGTGGCGGACCGCTATCAGGACATAGCG
TTGGCTACCCGTGATATTGCTGAAGAGCTTGGCGGCGAATGGGCTGACCGCTTCCTCGTGCTTTACGGTA
TCGCCGCTCCCGATTCGCAGCGCATCGCCTTCTATCGCCTTCTTGACGAGTTCTTCTGAGCGGGACTCTG
GGGTTCGAAATGACCGACCAAGCGACGCCCAACCTGCCATCACGAGATTTCGATTCCACCGCCGCCTTCT
ATGAAAGGTTGGGCTTCGGAATCGTTTTCCGGGACGCCGGCTGGATGATCCTCCAGCGCGGGGATCTCAT
GCTGGAGTTCTTCGCCCACCCTAGGGGGAGGCTAACTGAAACACGGAAGGAGACAATACCGGAAGGAACC
CGCGCTATGACGGCAATAAAAAGACAGAATAAAACGCACGGTGTTGGGTCGTTTGTTCATAAACGCGGGG
TTCGGTCCCAGGGCTGGCACTCTGTCGATACCCCACCGAGACCCCATTGGGGCCAATACGCCCGCGTTTC
TTCCTTTTCCCCACCCCACCCCCCAAGTTCGGGTGAAGGCCCAGGGCTCGCAGCCAACGTCGGGGCGGCA
GGCCCTGCCATAGCCTCAGGTTACTCATATATACTTTAGATTGATTTAAAACTTCATTTTTAATTTAAAA
GGATCTAGGTGAAGATCCTTTTTGATAATCTCATGACCAAAATCCCTTAACGTGAGTTTTCGTTCCACTG
AGCGTCAGACCCCGTAGAAAAGATCAAAGGATCTTCTTGAGATCCTTTTTTTCTGCGCGTAATCTGCTGC
TTGCAAACAAAAAAACCACCGCTACCAGCGGTGGTTTGTTTGCCGGATCAAGAGCTACCAACTCTTTTTC
CGAAGGTAACTGGCTTCAGCAGAGCGCAGATACCAAATACTGTTCTTCTAGTGTAGCCGTAGTTAGGCCA
CCACTTCAAGAACTCTGTAGCACCGCCTACATACCTCGCTCTGCTAATCCTGTTACCAGTGGCTGCTGCC
AGTGGCGATAAGTCGTGTCTTACCGGGTTGGACTCAAGACGATAGTTACCGGATAAGGCGCAGCGGTCGG
GCTGAACGGGGGGTTCGTGCACACAGCCCAGCTTGGAGCGAACGACCTACACCGAACTGAGATACCTACA
GCGTGAGCTATGAGAAAGCGCCACGCTTCCCGAAGGGAGAAAGGCGGACAGGTATCCGGTAAGCGGCAGG
GTCGGAACAGGAGAGCGCACGAGGGAGCTTCCAGGGGGAAACGCCTGGTATCTTTATAGTCCTGTCGGGT
TTCGCCACCTCTGACTTGAGCGTCGATTTTTGTGATGCTCGTCAGGGGGGCGGAGCCTATGGAAAAACGC
CAGCAACGCGGCCTTTTTACGGTTCCTGGCCTTTTGCTGGCCTTTTGCTCACATGTTCTTTCCTGCGTTA
TCCCCTGATTCTGTGGATAACCGT
